Addgene plasmid #70418: R777-E134 Hs.MLST8-nostop
Purpose: Gateway ORF clone of human MLST8 [NM_022372.4] without stop codon (for C-terminal fusions)
Depositing lab: Dominic Esposito. Depositing organization: National Cancer Institute (NCI).
Backbone
  Vector backbone: pDonor-255
  Backbone size w/o insert (bp): 2693
  Vector type: Gateway Entry Clone
Growth in bacteria
  Bacterial resistance: Spectinomycin, 50 μg/mL
  Growth temperature: 37°C
  Growth strain: DH10B
  Copy number: High Copy
Gene/Insert
  Gene/Insert name: NM_022372.4
  Species: H. sapiens (human)
  Insert size (bp): 978
  Entrez Gene: MLST8 (a.k.a. GBL, GbetaL, LST8, POP3, WAT1)
  Cloning method: Gateway Cloning
  Sequencing primers: 5′ M13F 23-mer (5'-CCCAGTCACGACGTTGTAAAACG); 3′ attLR 23-mer (5'-TAACATCAGAGATTTTGAGACAC)
Terms and licenses: Academic/Nonprofit Terms; Industry Terms: Not Available to Industry
How to cite: R777-E134 Hs.MLST8-nostop was a gift from Dominic Esposito (Addgene plasmid # 70418 ; http://n2t.net/addgene:70418 ; RRID:Addgene_70418)
