[The description below was written by a language model from this plasmid's Addgene catalogue record and pLannotate feature annotations shown in this document.]
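Description:
R777-E134 Hs.MLST8-nostop is a Gateway entry clone built on the pDonor-255 backbone and carrying the human MLST8 open reading frame (reference transcript NM_022372.4) as a 978 bp insert. The whole plasmid is 3,671 nt. It is maintained in E. coli through a high-copy ColE1/pUC-type origin and selected with spectinomycin via the aadA aminoglycoside adenylyltransferase gene (SmR). A fragment of a class 1 integron Pc promoter and a short remnant of a gentamicin resistance gene lie just upstream of this marker. Small lacI and lacZα fragments are also annotated and appear to be non-functional backbone remnants. rrnB T1 and T2 terminators sit upstream of the cloning region, where they typically insulate the insert from read-through transcription.

The MLST8 coding sequence is flanked by attL recombination sites. The automated annotation labels the upstream site as attL3 and the downstream one as an attL2 fragment. These sites allow the ORF to be moved into a compatible destination vector by an LR Clonase reaction. The entry clone has no annotated promoter driving the insert, so expression depends entirely on the destination vector chosen. The stop codon has been omitted, so the ORF can read through into a C-terminal tag or fusion partner supplied by that vector. MLST8 (also called GβL or LST8) is a subunit of both the mTORC1 and mTORC2 complexes, which regulate cell growth and survival in response to nutrients and hormonal signals. The clone therefore serves as a source for building C-terminally tagged MLST8 expression constructs. The depositor and repository sequence records carry the same set of features and differ only in where numbering starts.
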