Features (pLannotate 1.2.2; 11 found; start..end, strand, type, name):
     18..54      -  CDS            lacZα (fragment): LacZα fragment of β-galactosidase; lacZ fragment
     85..180     +  protein_bind   attL3: mutant version of attL; recombination site for the Gateway® LR reaction LR Clonase™
    186..1163    +  CDS            MLST8: LST8_HUMAN - Also known as GBL, LST8. Experimental evidence at protein level: Swiss-Prot protein existence level 1. Subunit of both mTORC1 and mTORC2, which regulates cell growth and survival in response to nutrient and hormonal signals. mTORC1 is activated in response to growth factors or amino acids. Growth factor-stimulated mTORC1 activation involves a AKT1-mediated phosphorylation of TSC1-TSC2, which leads to the activation of the RHEB GTPase that potently activates the protein kinase activity of mTORC1. Amino acid-signaling to mTORC1 requires its relocalization to the lysosomes mediated b
   1168..1261    -  protein_bind   attL2 (fragment): mutant version of attL; recombination site for the Gateway® LR reaction LR Clonase™
   1376..1399    +  promoter       Pc promoter (fragment): intI1 (promoter lies within the coding sequence); class 1 integron promoter
   1575..1631    +  CDS            GmR (fragment): gentamycin acetyltransferase; aacC1; confers resistance to gentamycin
   1638..2429    +  CDS            SmR: aminoglycoside adenylyltransferase (Murphy, 1985); aadA; confers resistance to spectinomycin and streptomycin
   2522..3110    +  rep_origin     ori: high-copy-number ColE1/pMB1/pBR322/pUC origin of replication
   3293..3385    +  CDS            lacI (fragment): lac repressor; lacI; The lac repressor binds to the lac operator to inhibit transcription in E. coli. This inhibition can be relieved by adding lactose or isopropyl-β-D-thiogalactopyranoside (IPTG).
   3440..3467    -  terminator     rrnB T2 terminator: transcription terminator T2 from the E. coli rrnB gene
   3599..3642    +  terminator     rrnB T1 terminator: Escherichia coli rrnB; transcription terminator T1 from the E. coli rrnB gene
>Addgene plasmid #70418 | R777-E134 Hs.MLST8-nostop | depositor full sequence | sequence record 125867 | Full Sequence
TTAACGCTAGCATGGATGTTTTCCCAGTCACGACGTTGTAAAACGACGGCCAGTCTTAAAATTCGAGCTC
GGTCCGAGGATCCGAAATAATGATTTTATTTTGACTGATAGTGACCTGTTCGTTGCAACAAATTGATAAG
CAATGCTTTTTTATAATGCCAACTTTGTACAAAAAAGTTGGCACCATGAACACCTCCCCAGGCACGGTGG
GCAGTGACCCGGTCATCCTGGCCACTGCAGGCTACGACCACACCGTGCGCTTCTGGCAGGCCCACAGCGG
CATCTGCACCCGGACGGTGCAGCACCAGGACTCCCAGGTGAATGCCTTGGAGGTCACACCGGACCGCAGC
ATGATTGCTGCTGCAGGTTACCAGCACATCCGCATGTATGATCTCAACTCCAATAACCCTAACCCCATCA
TCAGCTACGACGGCGTCAACAAGAACATCGCGTCTGTGGGCTTCCACGAAGACGGCCGCTGGATGTACAC
GGGCGGCGAGGACTGCACAGCCAGGATCTGGGACCTCAGGTCCCGGAACCTGCAGTGCCAGCGGATCTTC
CAGGTGAACGCACCCATTAACTGCGTGTGCCTGCACCCCAACCAGGCAGAGCTCATCGTGGGTGACCAGA
GCGGGGCTATCCACATCTGGGACTTGAAAACAGACCACAACGAGCAGCTGATCCCTGAGCCCGAGGTCTC
CATCACGTCCGCCCACATCGATCCCGACGCCAGCTACATGGCAGCTGTCAATAGCACCGGAAACTGCTAT
GTCTGGAATCTGACGGGGGGCATTGGTGACGAGGTGACCCAGCTCATCCCCAAGACTAAGATCCCTGCCC
ACACGCGCTACGCCCTGCAGTGTCGCTTCAGCCCCGACTCCACGCTCCTCGCCACCTGCTCGGCTGATCA
GACGTGCAAGATCTGGAGGACGTCCAACTTCTCCCTGATGACGGAGCTGAGCATCAAGAGCGGCAACCCC
GGGGAGTCCTCCCGCGGCTGGATGTGGGGCTGCGCCTTCTCGGGGGACTCCCAGTACATCGTCACTGCTT
CCTCGGACAACCTGGCCCGGCTCTGGTGTGTGGAGACTGGAGAGATCAAGAGAGAGTATGGCGGCCACCA
GAAGGCTGTTGTCTGCCTGGCCTTCAATGACAGTGTGCTGGGCTCAACTTTCTTGTACAAAGTTGGCATT
ATAGGAAAGCATTGCTTATCAATTTGTTGCAACGAACAGGTCACTATCAGTCAAAATAAAATCATTATTT
GCATGCAAGCTTAGATCCTCTAGACCAGCCAGGACAGAAATGCCTCGACTTCGCTGCTACCCAAGGTTGC
CGGGTGACGCACACCGTGGAAACGGATGAAGGCACGAACCCAGTGGACATAAGCCTGTTCGGTTCGTAAG
CTGTAATGCAAGTAGCGTATGCGCTCACGCAACTGGTCCAGAACCTTGACCGAACGCAGCGGTGGTAACG
GCGCAGTGGCGGTTTTCATGGCTTGTTATGACTGTTTTTTTGGGGTACAGTCTATGCCTCGGGCATCCAA
GCAGCAAGCGCGTTACGCCGTGGGTCGATGTTTGATGTTATGGAGCAGCAACGATGTTACGCAGCAGGGC
AGTCGCCCTAAAACAAAGTTAAACATTATGAGGGAAGCGGTGATCGCCGAAGTATCGACTCAACTATCAG
AGGTAGTTGGCGTCATCGAGCGCCATCTCGAACCGACGTTGCTGGCCGTACATTTGTACGGCTCCGCAGT
GGATGGCGGCCTGAAGCCACACAGTGATATTGATTTGCTGGTTACGGTGACCGTAAGGCTTGATGAAACA
ACGCGGCGAGCTTTGATCAACGACCTTTTGGAAACTTCGGCTTCCCCTGGAGAGAGCGAGATTCTCCGCG
CTGTAGAAGTCACCATTGTTGTGCACGACGACATCATTCCGTGGCGTTATCCAGCTAAGCGCGAACTGCA
ATTTGGAGAATGGCAGCGCAATGACATTCTTGCAGGTATCTTCGAGCCAGCCACGATCGACATTGATCTG
GCTATCTTGCTGACAAAAGCAAGAGAACATAGCGTTGCCTTGGTAGGTCCAGCGGCGGAGGAACTCTTTG
ATCCGGTTCCTGAACAGGATCTATTTGAGGCGCTAAATGAAACCTTAACGCTATGGAACTCGCCGCCCGA
CTGGGCTGGCGATGAGCGAAATGTAGTGCTTACGTTGTCCCGCATTTGGTACAGCGCAGTAACCGGCAAA
ATCGCGCCGAAGGATGTCGCTGCCGACTGGGCAATGGAGCGCCTGCCGGCCCAGTATCAGCCCGTCATAC
TTGAAGCTAGACAGGCTTATCTTGGACAAGAAGAAGATCGCTTGGCCTCGCGCGCAGATCAGTTGGAAGA
ATTTGTCCACTACGTGAAAGGCGAGATCACCAAGGTAGTCGGCAAATAACCCTCGAGCCACCCATGACCA
AAATCCCTTAACGTGAGTTACGCGTCGTTCCACTGAGCGTCAGACCCCGTAGAAAAGATCAAAGGATCTT
CTTGAGATCCTTTTTTTCTGCGCGTAATCTGCTGCTTGCAAACAAAAAAACCACCGCTACCAGCGGTGGT
TTGTTTGCCGGATCAAGAGCTACCAACTCTTTTTCCGAAGGTAACTGGCTTCAGCAGAGCGCAGATACCA
AATACTGTCCTTCTAGTGTAGCCGTAGTTAGGCCACCACTTCAAGAACTCTGTAGCACCGCCTACATACC
TCGCTCTGCTAATCCTGTTACCAGTGGCTGCTGCCAGTGGCGATAAGTCGTGTCTTACCGGGTTGGACTC
AAGACGATAGTTACCGGATAAGGCGCAGCGGTCGGGCTGAACGGGGGGTTCGTGCACACAGCCCAGCTTG
GAGCGAACGACCTACACCGAACTGAGATACCTACAGCGTGAGCATTGAGAAAGCGCCACGCTTCCCGAAG
GGAGAAAGGCGGACAGGTATCCGGTAAGCGGCAGGGTCGGAACAGGAGAGCGCACGAGGGAGCTTCCAGG
GGGAAACGCCTGGTATCTTTATAGTCCTGTCGGGTTTCGCCACCTCTGACTTGAGCGTCGATTTTTGTGA
TGCTCGTCAGGGGGGCGGAGCCTATGGAAAAACGCCAGCAACGCGGCCTTTTTACGGTTCCTGGCCTTTT
GCTGGCCTTTTGCTCACATGTTCTTTCCTGCGTTATCCCCTGATTCTGTGGATAACCGTATTACCGCCTT
TGAGTGAGCTGATACCGCTCGCCGCAGCCGAACGACCGAGCGCAGCGAGTCAGTGAGCGAGGAAGCGGAA
GAGCGCCCAATACGCAAACCGCCTCTCCCCGCGCGTTGGCCGATTCATTAATGCAGCTGGCACGACAGGT
TTCCCGACTGGAAAGCGGGCAGTGAGCGCAACGCAATTAATACGCGTACCGCTAGCCAGGAAGAGTTTGT
AGAAACGCAAAAAGGCCATCCGTCAGGATGGCCTTCTGCTTAGTTTGATGCCTGGCAGTTTATGGCGGGC
GTCCTGCCCGCCACCCTCCGGGCCGTTGCTTCACAACGTTCAAATCCGCTCCCGGCGGATTTGTCCTACT
CAGGAGAGCGTTCACCGACAAACAACAGATAAAACGAAAGGCCCAGTCTTCCGACTGAGCCTTTCGTTTT
ATTTGATGCCTGGCAGTTCCCTACTCTCGCG
