Features (pLannotate 1.2.2; 11 found; start..end, strand, type, name):
     47..142     +  protein_bind   attL3: mutant version of attL; recombination site for the Gateway® LR reaction LR Clonase™
    148..1125    +  CDS            MLST8: LST8_HUMAN - Also known as GBL, LST8. Experimental evidence at protein level: Swiss-Prot protein existence level 1. Subunit of both mTORC1 and mTORC2, which regulates cell growth and survival in response to nutrient and hormonal signals. mTORC1 is activated in response to growth factors or amino acids. Growth factor-stimulated mTORC1 activation involves a AKT1-mediated phosphorylation of TSC1-TSC2, which leads to the activation of the RHEB GTPase that potently activates the protein kinase activity of mTORC1. Amino acid-signaling to mTORC1 requires its relocalization to the lysosomes mediated b
   1130..1223    -  protein_bind   attL2 (fragment): mutant version of attL; recombination site for the Gateway® LR reaction LR Clonase™
   1338..1361    +  promoter       Pc promoter (fragment): intI1 (promoter lies within the coding sequence); class 1 integron promoter
   1537..1593    +  CDS            GmR (fragment): gentamycin acetyltransferase; aacC1; confers resistance to gentamycin
   1600..2391    +  CDS            SmR: aminoglycoside adenylyltransferase (Murphy, 1985); aadA; confers resistance to spectinomycin and streptomycin
   2484..3072    +  rep_origin     ori: high-copy-number ColE1/pMB1/pBR322/pUC origin of replication
   3255..3347    +  CDS            lacI (fragment): lac repressor; lacI; The lac repressor binds to the lac operator to inhibit transcription in E. coli. This inhibition can be relieved by adding lactose or isopropyl-β-D-thiogalactopyranoside (IPTG).
   3402..3429    -  terminator     rrnB T2 terminator: transcription terminator T2 from the E. coli rrnB gene
   3561..3604    +  terminator     rrnB T1 terminator: Escherichia coli rrnB; transcription terminator T1 from the E. coli rrnB gene
   3651..16      -  CDS            lacZα (fragment) (across the origin): LacZα fragment of β-galactosidase; lacZ fragment
>Addgene plasmid #70418 | R777-E134 Hs.MLST8-nostop | addgene full sequence | sequence record 329035 | Addgene NGS Result
TAAAACGACGGCCAGTCTTAAAATTCGAGCTCGGTCCGAGGATCCGAAATAATGATTTTATTTTGACTGA
TAGTGACCTGTTCGTTGCAACAAATTGATAAGCAATGCTTTTTTATAATGCCAACTTTGTACAAAAAAGT
TGGCACCATGAACACCTCCCCAGGCACGGTGGGCAGTGACCCGGTCATCCTGGCCACTGCAGGCTACGAC
CACACCGTGCGCTTCTGGCAGGCCCACAGCGGCATCTGCACCCGGACGGTGCAGCACCAGGACTCCCAGG
TGAATGCCTTGGAGGTCACACCGGACCGCAGCATGATTGCTGCTGCAGGTTACCAGCACATCCGCATGTA
TGATCTCAACTCCAATAACCCTAACCCCATCATCAGCTACGACGGCGTCAACAAGAACATCGCGTCTGTG
GGCTTCCACGAAGACGGCCGCTGGATGTACACGGGCGGCGAGGACTGCACAGCCAGGATCTGGGACCTCA
GGTCCCGGAACCTGCAGTGCCAGCGGATCTTCCAGGTGAACGCACCCATTAACTGCGTGTGCCTGCACCC
CAACCAGGCAGAGCTCATCGTGGGTGACCAGAGCGGGGCTATCCACATCTGGGACTTGAAAACAGACCAC
AACGAGCAGCTGATCCCTGAGCCCGAGGTCTCCATCACGTCCGCCCACATCGATCCCGACGCCAGCTACA
TGGCAGCTGTCAATAGCACCGGAAACTGCTATGTCTGGAATCTGACGGGGGGCATTGGTGACGAGGTGAC
CCAGCTCATCCCCAAGACTAAGATCCCTGCCCACACGCGCTACGCCCTGCAGTGTCGCTTCAGCCCCGAC
TCCACGCTCCTCGCCACCTGCTCGGCTGATCAGACGTGCAAGATCTGGAGGACGTCCAACTTCTCCCTGA
TGACGGAGCTGAGCATCAAGAGCGGCAACCCCGGGGAGTCCTCCCGCGGCTGGATGTGGGGCTGCGCCTT
CTCGGGGGACTCCCAGTACATCGTCACTGCTTCCTCGGACAACCTGGCCCGGCTCTGGTGTGTGGAGACT
GGAGAGATCAAGAGAGAGTATGGCGGCCACCAGAAGGCTGTTGTCTGCCTGGCCTTCAATGACAGTGTGC
TGGGCTCAACTTTCTTGTACAAAGTTGGCATTATAGGAAAGCATTGCTTATCAATTTGTTGCAACGAACA
GGTCACTATCAGTCAAAATAAAATCATTATTTGCATGCAAGCTTAGATCCTCTAGACCAGCCAGGACAGA
AATGCCTCGACTTCGCTGCTACCCAAGGTTGCCGGGTGACGCACACCGTGGAAACGGATGAAGGCACGAA
CCCAGTGGACATAAGCCTGTTCGGTTCGTAAGCTGTAATGCAAGTAGCGTATGCGCTCACGCAACTGGTC
CAGAACCTTGACCGAACGCAGCGGTGGTAACGGCGCAGTGGCGGTTTTCATGGCTTGTTATGACTGTTTT
TTTGGGGTACAGTCTATGCCTCGGGCATCCAAGCAGCAAGCGCGTTACGCCGTGGGTCGATGTTTGATGT
TATGGAGCAGCAACGATGTTACGCAGCAGGGCAGTCGCCCTAAAACAAAGTTAAACATTATGAGGGAAGC
GGTGATCGCCGAAGTATCGACTCAACTATCAGAGGTAGTTGGCGTCATCGAGCGCCATCTCGAACCGACG
TTGCTGGCCGTACATTTGTACGGCTCCGCAGTGGATGGCGGCCTGAAGCCACACAGTGATATTGATTTGC
TGGTTACGGTGACCGTAAGGCTTGATGAAACAACGCGGCGAGCTTTGATCAACGACCTTTTGGAAACTTC
GGCTTCCCCTGGAGAGAGCGAGATTCTCCGCGCTGTAGAAGTCACCATTGTTGTGCACGACGACATCATT
CCGTGGCGTTATCCAGCTAAGCGCGAACTGCAATTTGGAGAATGGCAGCGCAATGACATTCTTGCAGGTA
TCTTCGAGCCAGCCACGATCGACATTGATCTGGCTATCTTGCTGACAAAAGCAAGAGAACATAGCGTTGC
CTTGGTAGGTCCAGCGGCGGAGGAACTCTTTGATCCGGTTCCTGAACAGGATCTATTTGAGGCGCTAAAT
GAAACCTTAACGCTATGGAACTCGCCGCCCGACTGGGCTGGCGATGAGCGAAATGTAGTGCTTACGTTGT
CCCGCATTTGGTACAGCGCAGTAACCGGCAAAATCGCGCCGAAGGATGTCGCTGCCGACTGGGCAATGGA
GCGCCTGCCGGCCCAGTATCAGCCCGTCATACTTGAAGCTAGACAGGCTTATCTTGGACAAGAAGAAGAT
CGCTTGGCCTCGCGCGCAGATCAGTTGGAAGAATTTGTCCACTACGTGAAAGGCGAGATCACCAAGGTAG
TCGGCAAATAACCCTCGAGCCACCCATGACCAAAATCCCTTAACGTGAGTTACGCGTCGTTCCACTGAGC
GTCAGACCCCGTAGAAAAGATCAAAGGATCTTCTTGAGATCCTTTTTTTCTGCGCGTAATCTGCTGCTTG
CAAACAAAAAAACCACCGCTACCAGCGGTGGTTTGTTTGCCGGATCAAGAGCTACCAACTCTTTTTCCGA
AGGTAACTGGCTTCAGCAGAGCGCAGATACCAAATACTGTTCTTCTAGTGTAGCCGTAGTTAGGCCACCA
CTTCAAGAACTCTGTAGCACCGCCTACATACCTCGCTCTGCTAATCCTGTTACCAGTGGCTGCTGCCAGT
GGCGATAAGTCGTGTCTTACCGGGTTGGACTCAAGACGATAGTTACCGGATAAGGCGCAGCGGTCGGGCT
GAACGGGGGGTTCGTGCACACAGCCCAGCTTGGAGCGAACGACCTACACCGAACTGAGATACCTACAGCG
TGAGCTATGAGAAAGCGCCACGCTTCCCGAAGGGAGAAAGGCGGACAGGTATCCGGTAAGCGGCAGGGTC
GGAACAGGAGAGCGCACGAGGGAGCTTCCAGGGGGAAACGCCTGGTATCTTTATAGTCCTGTCGGGTTTC
GCCACCTCTGACTTGAGCGTCGATTTTTGTGATGCTCGTCAGGGGGGCGGAGCCTATGGAAAAACGCCAG
CAACGCGGCCTTTTTACGGTTCCTGGCCTTTTGCTGGCCTTTTGCTCACATGTTCTTTCCTGCGTTATCC
CCTGATTCTGTGGATAACCGTATTACCGCCTTTGAGTGAGCTGATACCGCTCGCCGCAGCCGAACGACCG
AGCGCAGCGAGTCAGTGAGCGAGGAAGCGGAAGAGCGCCCAATACGCAAACCGCCTCTCCCCGCGCGTTG
GCCGATTCATTAATGCAGCTGGCACGACAGGTTTCCCGACTGGAAAGCGGGCAGTGAGCGCAACGCAATT
AATACGCGTACCGCTAGCCAGGAAGAGTTTGTAGAAACGCAAAAAGGCCATCCGTCAGGATGGCCTTCTG
CTTAGTTTGATGCCTGGCAGTTTATGGCGGGCGTCCTGCCCGCCACCCTCCGGGCCGTTGCTTCACAACG
TTCAAATCCGCTCCCGGCGGATTTGTCCTACTCAGGAGAGCGTTCACCGACAAACAACAGATAAAACGAA
AGGCCCAGTCTTCCGACTGAGCCTTTCGTTTTATTTGATGCCTGGCAGTTCCCTACTCTCGCGTTAACGC
TAGCATGGATGTTTTCCCAGTCACGACGTTG
