>Addgene plasmid #70418 | R777-E134 Hs.MLST8-nostop | addgene partial sequence | sequence record 132345 | pCR8_R1 5'-cgaaccgaacaggcttatgt-3'
GGTGTGCGTCACCCGGCAACCTTGGGTAGCAGCGAAGTCGAGGCATTTCTGTCCTGGCTGGTCTAGAGGA
TCTAAGCTTGCATGCAAATAATGATTTTATTTTGACTGATAGTGACCTGTTCGTTGCAACAAATTGATAA
GCAATGCTTTCCTATAATGCCAACTTTGTACAAGAAAGTTGAGCCCAGCACACTGTCATTGAAGGCCAGG
CAGACAACAGCCTTCTGGTGGCCGCCATACTCTCTCTTGATCTCTCCAGTCTCCACACACCAGAGCCGGG
CCAGGTTGTCCGAGGAAGCAGTGACGATGTACTGGGAGTCCCCCGAGAAGGCGCAGCCCCACATCCAGCC
GCGGGAGGACTCCCCGGGGTTGCCGCTCTTGATGCTCAGCTCCGTCATCAGGGAGAAGTTGGACGTCCTC
CAGATCTTGCACGTCTGATCAGCCGAGCAGGTGGCGAGGAGCGTGGAGTCGGGGCTGAAGCGACACTGCA
GGGCGTAGCGCGTGTGGGCAGGGATCTTAGTCTTGGGGATGAGCTGGGTCACCTCGTCACCAATGCCCCC
CGTCAGATTCCAGACATAGCAGTTTCCGGTGCTATTGACAGCTGCCATGTAGCTGGCGTCGGGATCGATG
TGGGCGGACGTGATGGAGACCTCGGGCTCAGGGATCAGCTGCTCGTTGTGGTCTGTTTTCAAGTCCCAGA
TGTGGATAGCCCCGCTCTGGTCACCCACGATGAGCTCTGCCTGGTTGGGGTGCAGGCACACGCAGTTAAT
GGGTGCGTTCACCTGGAAGATCCGCTGGCACTGCAGGTTCCGGGACCTGAGGTCCCAGATCCTGGCTGTG
CAGTCCTCGCCGCCCGTGTACATCCAGCGGCCGTCTTCGTGGAAGCCCACAGACGCGATGTTCTTGTTGA
CGCCGTCGTAGCTGATGATGGGGTTAGGGTTATTGGAGTTGAGATCATACATGCGGATGTGCTGGTAACC
TGCAGCAGCAATCATGCTGCGG
